>Addgene plasmid #96810 | 5HT6-YFP-PIPK | addgene full sequence | sequence record 182295 | Addgene NGS Result
CTGTGGATAACCGTATTACCGCCATGCATTAGTTATTAATAGTAATCAATTACGGGGTCATTAGTTCATA
GCCCATATATGGAGTTCCGCGTTACATAACTTACGGTAAATGGCCCGCCTGGCTGACCGCCCAACGACCC
CCGCCCATTGACGTCAATAATGACGTATGTTCCCATAGTAACGCCAATAGGGACTTTCCATTGACGTCAA
TGGGTGGAGTATTTACGGTAAACTGCCCACTTGGCAGTACATCAAGTGTATCATATGCCAAGTACGCCCC
CTATTGACGTCAATGACGGTAAATGGCCCGCCTGGCATTATGCCCAGTACATGACCTTATGGGACTTTCC
TACTTGGCAGTACATCTACGTATTAGTCATCGCTATTACCATGGTGATGCGGTTTTGGCAGTACATCAAT
GGGCGTGGATAGCGGTTTGACTCACGGGGATTTCCAAGTCTCCACCCCATTGACGTCAATGGGAGTTTGT
TTTGGCACCAAAATCAACGGGACTTTCCAAAATGTCGTAACAACTCCGCCCCATTGACGCAAATGGGCGG
TAGGCGTGTACGGTGGGAGGTCTATATAAGCAGAGCTGGTTTAGTGAACCGTCAGATCCGCTAGCGCCAC
CATGGTTCCAGAGCCCGGCCCTGTCAACAGTAGCACCCCAGCCTGGGGCCCCGGGCCACCGCCAGCCCCA
GGGGGCAGCGGCTGGGTGGCCGCTGCGCTGTGCGTGGTCATCGTGCTGACGGCAGCCGCCAATTCGCTGC
TGATCGCGCTCATCTGCACGCAGCCCGCGCTGCGCAACACGTCTAACTTCTTCCTGGTGTCGCTCTTCAC
GTCGGACCTGATGGTGGGATTGGTGGTGATGCCCCCAGCCATGCTGAACGCGCTGTATGGGCGCTGGGTA
CTAGCTCGCGGCCTCTGTCTGCTTTGGACCGCCTTCGACGTGATGTGCTGCAGCGCCTCCATTCTCAACC
TCTGCCTCATCAGCCTGGACCGCTACCTGCTCATCCTCTCGCCGCTGCGCTACAAGCTGCGCATGACAGC
CCCGCGTGCCCTGGCGCTCATCCTGGGTGCCTGGAGCCTCGCCGCGCTGGCCTCCTTCCTGCCCCTCTTG
CTGGGCTGGCATGAACTGGGCAAAGCTCGAACATCTGCCCCGGGCCAGTGCCGCCTATTGGCCAGCCTGC
CTTATGTCCTCGTGGCGTCCGGCGTCACCTTTTTCCTGCCTTCGGGTGCCATCTGCTTCACCTACTGCAG
GATCTTGCTGGCTGCCCGCAAGCAGGCGGTGCAAGTGGCCTCGCTCACCACGGGCACGGCTACGGCTGGC
CAGGCCTTGGAAACCTTGCAGGTGCCCAGGACACCACGCCCAGGGATGGAGTCTGCTGACAGTAGGCGTC
TGACCACCAAGCATAGCAGGAAGGCCTTGAAGGCCAGCCTGACCCTCGGCATCCTGCTGAGCATGTTCTT
TGTCACCTGGCTGCCCTTCTTTGTGGCCAGCATAGCTCAGGCCGTATGTGACTGCATCTCTCCAGGTCTC
TTCGATGTCCTCACATGGCTGGGATACTGTAATAGCACCATGAACCCTATCATCTATCCCCTCTTCATGC
GGGACTTCAAGAGGGCCCTGGGCAGGTTCGTGCCGTGTGTCCACTGTCCCCCGGAGCACCGGGCCAGCCC
CGCCTCCCCCTCCATGTGGACCTCTCACAGTGGTGCCAGGCCAGGCCTCAGCCTGCAGCAGGTGCTGCCC
CTGCCTCTGCCACCCAACTCAGATTCAGACTCAGCTTCAGGGGGCACCTCGGGCCTGCAGCTCACAGCCC
AGCTTTTGCTGCCTGGAGAGGCGACCCGGGACCCCCCGCCACCCACCAGGGCCCCTACTGTGGTCAACTT
CTTCGTCACAGACTCTGTGGAGCCTGAGATACGGCAGCATCCACTTGGTTCCCCCATGAACAGTGCTGGT
GGTAGCGCAGGAGGACCGGTCGCCACCATGGTGAGCAAGGGCGAGGAGCTGTTCACCGGGGTGGTGCCCA
TCCTGGTCGAGCTGGACGGCGACGTAAACGGCCACAAGTTCAGCGTGTCCGGCGAGGGCGAGGGCGATGC
CACCTACGGCAAGCTGACCCTGAAGTTCATCTGCACCACCGGCAAGCTGCCCGTGCCCTGGCCCACCCTC
GTGACCACCTTCGGCTACGGCCTGCAGTGCTTCGCCCGCTACCCCGACCACATGAAGCAGCACGACTTCT
TCAAGTCCGCCATGCCCGAAGGCTACGTCCAGGAGCGCACCATCTTCTTCAAGGACGACGGCAACTACAA
GACCCGCGCCGAGGTGAAGTTCGAGGGCGACACCCTGGTGAACCGCATCGAGCTGAAGGGCATCGACTTC
AAGGAGGACGGCAACATCCTGGGGCACAAGCTGGAGTACAACTACAACAGCCACAACGTCTATATCATGG
CCGACAAGCAGAAGAACGGCATCAAGGTGAACTTCAAGATCCGCCACAACATCGAGGACGGCAGCGTGCA
GCTCGCCGACCACTACCAGCAGAACACCCCCATCGGCGACGGCCCCGTGCTGCTGCCCGACAACCACTAC
CTGAGCTACCAGTCCGCCCTGAGCAAAGACCCCAACGAGAAGCGCGATCACATGGTCCTGCTGGAGTTCG
TGACCGCCGCCGGGATCACTCTCGGCATGGACGAGCTGTACAAGTCCGGACTCAGATCTCGAGCTCAAGC
TTCGAATTCGATGGAGCTAGAGGTGCCGGACGAGGCGGAGAGCGCCGAAGCGGGGGCCGTGACGGCGGAA
GCGGCCTGGTCTGCGGAGAGTGGGGCGGCGGCAGGTATGACCCAGAAGAAGGCTGGCCTCGCAGAGGCCC
CCTTGGTGACAGGGCAGCCAGGCCCTGGCCATGGGAAGAAGCTGGGCCACCGAGGCGTGGATGCGTCGGG
AGAGACTACGTATAAGAAGACCACCTCGTCCACCCTGAAGGGCGCCATCCAGCTGGGGATCGGGTACACG
GTGGGCAACCTGAGCTCTAAGCCGGAGCGGGACGTGCTCATGCAGGACTTCTACGTGATGGAGAGCATCT
TCTTCCCCAGTGAAGGGAGCAACTTCACCCCTGCCCACCACTTCCAGGATTTCCGCTTCAAGACCTATGC
ACCTGTTGCCTTCCGCTACTTCCGGGAGCTCTTTGGCATCCGTCCAGATGACTATTTGTACTCCCTGTGC
AATGAGCCACTCATCGAGCTCTCCAACCCCGGGGCCAGCGGCTCTGTCTTCTACGTCACCAGCGACGACG
AGTTCATCATCAAGACTGTCATGCACAAGGAGGCAGAGTTCCTGCAGAAGCTGCTGCCTGGCTACTACAT
GAATCTCAACCAGAACCCACGGACGCTGCTGCCCAAGTTCTATGGGCTGTACTGCGTGCAGTCTGGTGGC
AAGAACATCCGCGTGGTGGTCATGAACAATGTGCTGCCCCGTGTCGTCAAAATGCACCTTAAGTTCGACC
TCAAGGGCTCCACGTACAAGCGCAGGGCCGCCAAGAAGGAGAAGGAGAAGAGCCTGCCCACCTACAAGGA
CCTGGACTTCATGCAGGACATGCCCGAGGGGCTGCTGCTGGACTCCGACACCTTTGGCGCCCTGGTCAAG
ACGCTGCAGCGAGACTGCCTGGTGCTGGAGAGCTTCAAGATAATGGACTACAGCCTGCTGCTGGGCGTGC
ACAACATCGATCAGCAGGAGCGAGAGCGCCAGGCCGAGGGCGCCCAGAGCAAGGCGGATGAGAAGCGGCC
CGTGGCCCAGAAGGCTCTGTATTCCACGGCCATGGAGTCTATCCAGGGCGGAGCTGCCCGTGGGGAGGCC
ATTGAGACAGATGACACGATGGGTGGGATTCCAGCAGTGAATGGGCGCGGGGAGCGACTGCTCCTCCACA
TCGGGATCATTGATATTCTGCAGTCCTACAGGTTCATCAAGAAGTTAGAACACACCTGGAAGGCCCTCGT
CCATGATGGGGACACTGTCTCAGTCCACCGGCCCAGCTTCTATGCAGAGCGCTTCTTCAAGTTCATGAGC
AGCACGGTGTTCGAGGAGAGTTCCTCCCTGAAGTCCTCTCCATCCAAGAAAGGACGTGGTGCCCTGCTGG
CGGTCAAACCCCTGGGGCCCACTGCTGCCTTCTCAGCCAGCCAGATCCCCAGCGAGAGAGAGGATGTGCA
GTATGACCTGCGGGGGGCCCGCAGCTACCCCACGCTTGAGGATGAAGGCCGGCCTGACCTCCTGCCCTGC
ACCCCACCGTCCTTTGAGGAAGCCACCACAGCCTCCATCGCCACCACCCTGTCGTCCACCTCCCTCTCCA
TCCCAGAGCGGTCCCCTTCAGATACATCGGAGCAGCCCCGGTACAGGCGGCGCACGCAGTCTTCAGGCCA
GGATGGCCGGCCCCAGGAGGAGCCCCATGCGGAAGACCTGCAGAAGATAACTGTGCAGGTGGAGCCAGTG
TGCGGTGTGGGGGTTGTCCCCAAGGAGGAGGGTGCAGGAGTGGAGGTCCCCCCATGTGGGGCATCGGCTG
CAGCCTCTGTGGAAATAGACGCTGCCAGCCAGGCCTCAGAGCCTGCCAGCCAGGCCTCAGATGAGGAGGA
TGCACCCTCTACAGACATCTATTTTTAAGGATCCACCGGATCTAGATAACTGATCATAATCAGCCATACC
ACATTTGTAGAGGTTTTACTTGCTTTAAAAAACCTCCCACACCTCCCCCTGAACCTGAAACATAAAATGA
ATGCAATTGTTGTTGTTAACTTGTTTATTGCAGCTTATAATGGTTACAAATAAAGCAATAGCATCACAAA
TTTCACAAATAAAGCATTTTTTTCACTGCATTCTAGTTGTGGTTTGTCCAAACTCATCAATGTATCTTAA
GGCGTAAATTGTAAGCGTTAATATTTTGTTAAAATTCGCGTTAAATTTTTGTTAAATCAGCTCATTTTTT
AACCAATAGGCCGAAATCGGCAAAATCCCTTATAAATCAAAAGAATAGACCGAGATAGGGT
[37 nt withheld, positions 5032-5068]
AAAGAACGTGGACTCCAACGTCAAAGG
[49 nt withheld, positions 5096-5144]
T
[91 nt withheld, positions 5146-5236]
G
[124 nt withheld, positions 5238-5361]
CAGGTGGCACTTTTCGGGGAAATGTGCGCGGAACCCCTATTTGTTTATTTTTCTAAATACATTCAAATAT
GTATCCGCTCATGAGACAATAACCCTGATAAATGCTTCAATAATATTGAAAAAGGAAGAGTCCTGAGGCG
GAAAGAACCAGCTGTGGAATGTGTGTCAGTTAGGGTGTGGAAAGTCCCCAGGCTCCCCAGCAGGCAGAAG
TATGCAAAGCATGCATCTCAATTAGTCAGCAACCAGGTGTGGAAAGTCCCCAGGCTCCCCAGCAGGCAGA
AGTATGCAAAGCATGCATCTCAATTAGTCAGCAACCATAGTCCCGCCCCTAACTCCGCCCATCCCGCCCC
TAACTCCGCCCAGTTCCGCCCATTCTCCGCCCCATGGCTGACTAATTTTTTTTATTTATGCAGAGGCCGA
GGCCGCCTCGGCCTCTGAGCTATTCCAGAAGTAGTGAGGAGGCTTTTTTGGAGGCCTAGGCTTTTGCAAA
GATCGATCAAGAGACAGGATGAGGATCGTTTCGCATGATTGAACAAGATGGATTGCACGCAGGTTCTCCG
GCCGCTTGGGTGGAGAGGCTATTCGGCTATGACTGGGCACAACAGACAATCGGCTGCTCTGATGCCGCCG
TGTTCCGGCTGTCAGCGCAGGGGCGCCCGGTTCTTTTTGTCAAGACCGACCTGTCCGGTGCCCTGAATGA
ACTGCAAGACGAGGCAGCGCGGCTATCGTGGCTGGCCACGACGGGCGTTCCTTGCGCAGCTGTGCTCGAC
GTTGTCACTGAAGCGGGAAGGGACTGGCTGCTATTGGGCGAAGTGCCGGGGCAGGATCTCCTGTCATCTC
ACCTTGCTCCTGCCGAGAAAGTATCCATCATGGCTGATGCAATGCGGCGGCTGCATACGCTTGATCCGGC
TACCTGCCCATTCGACCACCAAGCGAAACATCGCATCGAGCGAGCACGTACTCGGATGGAAGCCGGTCTT
GTCGATCAGGATGATCTGGACGAAGAGCATCAGGGGCTCGCGCCAGCCGAACTGTTCGCCAGGCTCAAGG
CGAGCATGCCCGACGGCGAGGATCTCGTCGTGACCCATGGCGATGCCTGCTTGCCGAATATCATGGTGGA
AAATGGCCGCTTTTCTGGATTCATCGACTGTGGCCGGCTGGGTGTGGCGGACCGCTATCAGGACATAGCG
TTGGCTACCCGTGATATTGCTGAAGAGCTTGGCGGCGAATGGGCTGACCGCTTCCTCGTGCTTTACGGTA
TCGCCGCTCCCGATTCGCAGCGCATCGCCTTCTATCGCCTTCTTGACGAGTTCTTCTGAGCGGGACTCTG
GGGTTCGAAATGACCGACCAAGCGACGCCCAACCTGCCATCACGAGATTTCGATTCCACCGCCGCCTTCT
ATGAAAGGTTGGGCTTCGGAATCGTTTTCCGGGACGCCGGCTGGATGATCCTCCAGCGCGGGGATCTCAT
GCTGGAGTTCTTCGCCCACCCTAGGGGGAGGCTAACTGAAACACGGAAGGAGACAATACCGGAAGGAACC
CGCGCTATGACGGCAATAAAAAGACAGAATAAAACGCACGGTGTTGGGTCGTTTGTTCATAAACGCGGGG
TTCGGTCCCAGGGCTGGCACTCTGTCGATACCCCACCGAGACCCCATTGGGGCCAATACGCCCGCGTTTC
TTCCTTTTCCCCACCCCACCCCCCAAGTTCGGGTGAAGGCCCAGGGCTCGCAGCCAACGTCGGGGCGGCA
GGCCCTGCCATAGCCTCAGGTTACTCATATATACTTTAGATTGATTTAAAACTTCATTTTTAATTTAAAA
GGATCTAGGTGAAGATCCTTTTTGATAATCTCATGACCAAAATCCCTTAACGTGAGTTTTCGTTCCACTG
AGCGTCAGACCCCGTAGAAAAGATCAAAGGATCTTCTTGAGATCCTTTTTTTCTGCGCGTAATCTGCTGC
TTGCAAACAAAAAAACCACCGCTACCAGCGGTGGTTTGTTTGCCGGATCAAGAGCTACCAACTCTTTTTC
CGAAGGTAACTGGCTTCAGCAGAGCGCAGATACCAAATACTGTTCTTCTAGTGTAGCCGTAGTTAGGCCA
CCACTTCAAGAACTCTGTAGCACCGCCTACATACCTCGCTCTGCTAATCCTGTTACCAGTGGCTGCTGCC
AGTGGCGATAAGTCGTGTCTTACCGGGTTGGACTCAAGACGATAGTTACCGGATAAGGCGCAGCGGTCGG
GCTGAACGGGGGGTTCGTGCACACAGCCCAGCTTGGAGCGAACGACCTACACCGAACTGAGATACCTACA
GCGTGAGCTATGAGAAAGCGCCACGCTTCCCGAAGGGAGAAAGGCGGACAGGTATCCGGTAAGCGGCAGG
GTCGGAACAGGAGAGCGCACGAGGGAGCTTCCAGGGGGAAACGCCTGGTATCTTTATAGTCCTGTCGGGT
TTCGCCACCTCTGACTTGAGCGTCGATTTTTGTGATGCTCGTCAGGGGGGCGGAGCCTATGGAAAAACGC
CAGCAACGCGGCCTTTTTACGGTTCCTGGCCTTTTGCTGGCCTTTTGCTCACATGTTCTTTCCTGCGTTA
TCCCCTGATT
Features (pLannotate 1.2.2; 16 found; start..end, strand, type, name):
     90..393     +  enhancer       CMV enhancer: human cytomegalovirus immediate early enhancer
    394..597     +  promoter       CMV promoter: human cytomegalovirus (CMV) immediate early promoter
    632..1951    +  CDS            Htr6: 5HT6R_MOUSE - Experimental evidence at protein level: Swiss-Prot protein existence level 1. This is one of the several different receptors for 5- hydroxytryptamine (serotonin), a biogenic hormone that function as a neurotransmitter, a hormone, and a mitogen. The activity of this receptor is mediated by G proteins that stimulate adenylate cyclase. It has a high affinity for tricyclic psychotropic drugs (By similarity). Controls pyramidal neurons migration during corticogenesis, through the regulation of CDK5 activity (PubMed:25078650). Is an activator of TOR signaling (PubMed:23027611). From Mu
   1988..2704    +  CDS            EYFP: EYFP is a basic (constitutively fluorescent) green/yellow fluorescent protein published in 1996, derived from Aequorea victoria. It is reported to be a very rapidly-maturing weak dimer with high acid sensitivity.
   2705..2739    +  misc_feature   MCS (fragment): multiple cloning site
   2741..4645    +  CDS            Pip5k1c: PI51C_MOUSE - Also known as Kiaa0589. Experimental evidence at protein level: Swiss-Prot protein existence level 1. Catalyzes the phosphorylation of phosphatidylinositol 4- phosphate (PtdIns(4)P/PI4P) to form phosphatidylinositol 4,5- bisphosphate (PtdIns(4,5)P2/PIP2), a lipid second messenger that regulates several cellular processes such as signal transduction, vesicle trafficking, actin cytoskeleton dynamics, cell adhesion, and cell motility (PubMed:9535851, PubMed:14741049, PubMed:20622009, PubMed:22942276). PtdIns(4,5)P2 can directly act as a second messenger or can be utilized as a precu
   4671..4755    +  CDS            large T antigen (fragment): large T antigen from SV40 (simian virus 40)
   4778..4899    +  polyA_signal   SV40 poly(A) signal: SV40 polyadenylation signal
   4933..5361    -  rep_origin     f1 ori (sequence partly withheld): f1 bacteriophage origin of replication; arrow indicates direction of (+) strand synthesis
   5388..5492    +  promoter       AmpR promoter: bla
   5494..5851    +  promoter       SV40 promoter: SV40 enhancer and early promoter
   5886..6680    +  CDS            NeoR/KanR: aminoglycoside phosphotransferase from Tn5; aph(3')-II (or nptII); confers resistance to neomycin, kanamycin, and G418 (Geneticin®)
   6701..6853    +  CDS            ble (fragment): BLE_KLEPN - Experimental evidence at protein level: Swiss-Prot protein existence level 1. Binding protein with a strong affinity to the bleomycin family of antibiotics. Binds to CL990; an antimitotic-antibiotic compound. From Klebsiella pneumoniae.
   6912..6959    +  polyA_signal   HSV TK poly(A) signal: herpes simplex virus thymidine kinase polyadenylation signal (Cole and Stacy, 1985)
   7050..7066    -  polyA_signal   bGH poly(A) signal (fragment): bovine growth hormone polyadenylation signal
   7288..7876    +  rep_origin     ori: high-copy-number ColE1/pMB1/pBR322/pUC origin of replication
