[The description below was written by a language model from this plasmid's Addgene catalogue record and pLannotate feature annotations shown in this document.]
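Description:
5HT6-YFP-PIPK is a mammalian expression plasmid of about 8 kb built on the Clontech eYFP-C1 backbone. It produces a phosphatidylinositol 4-phosphate 5-kinase that is directed to the membrane of the primary cilium. The human CMV immediate-early enhancer and promoter drive a single three-part fusion, which ends at the SV40 polyadenylation signal. The first part is the mouse serotonin receptor 6 (Htr6, 5HT6), which according to the stated purpose serves as the cilia-membrane targeting module. The second is EYFP, a constitutively fluorescent yellow protein that lets the fusion's localisation be followed by microscopy. The third, joined through a remnant of the multiple cloning site, is mouse Pip5k1c, the type I gamma PIP kinase that converts PI(4)P into PI(4,5)P2. Anchoring the kinase to the ciliary membrane should therefore raise PI(4,5)P2 locally at the expense of PI(4)P. The associated publication title points to work on how remodelling of membrane composition relates to primary cilia excision and the cell cycle.

The remainder is standard C1-series backbone. A high-copy ColE1/pUC origin supports propagation in E. coli, and an f1 origin allows single-stranded DNA production. The Tn5 NeoR/KanR gene sits behind tandem bacterial (bla) and SV40 early promoters and is followed by the HSV TK polyadenylation signal. This arrangement gives kanamycin selection in bacteria and can give G418 selection in transfected mammalian cells. The short annotated fragments of SV40 large T antigen, ble and the bGH poly(A) signal appear to be backbone remnants or partial sequence matches rather than functional elements.
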