Addgene plasmid #96810: 5HT6-YFP-PIPK
Purpose: cilia-membrane-targeted phosphatidylinositol 4-phosphate 5-kinase
Depositing lab: Takanari Inoue. Publication: Dynamic Remodeling of Membrane Composition Drives Cell Cycle through Primary Cilia Excision. Phua SC, Chiba S, Suzuki M, Su E, Roberson EC, Pusapati GV, Setou M, Rohatgi R, Reiter JF, Ikegami K, Inoue T. Cell. 2017 Jan 12;168(1-2):264-279.e15. doi: 10.1016/j.cell.2016.12.032. Epub 2017 Jan 12. PubMed 28086093.
Backbone
  Vector backbone: eYFP-C1
  Backbone manufacturer: Clontech
  Vector type: Mammalian Expression
Growth in bacteria
  Bacterial resistance: Kanamycin, 50 μg/mL
  Growth temperature: 37°C
  Growth strain: DH5alpha
  Copy number: Unknown
Gene/Insert
  Gene/Insert name: 5HT6-YFP-PIPK
  Tag / fusion protein: YFP
Terms and licenses: Academic/Nonprofit Terms; Industry Terms: Not Available to Industry
How to cite: 5HT6-YFP-PIPK was a gift from Takanari Inoue (Addgene plasmid # 96810 ; http://n2t.net/addgene:96810 ; RRID:Addgene_96810)
